Addgene plasmid #57972: mOrange2-Talin-ABM-10
Purpose: Localization: Talin Actin Binding Domain, Excitation: 549, Emission: 565
Depositing lab: Michael Davidson. Depositing organization: Florida State University, Tallahassee.
Backbone
  Vector backbone: mOrange2
  Backbone size w/o insert (bp): 4750
  Vector type: Mammalian Expression
  Selectable markers: Neomycin (select with G418)
Growth in bacteria
  Bacterial resistance: Kanamycin, 50 μg/mL
  Growth temperature: 37°C
  Growth strain: DH5alpha
  Copy number: High Copy
Gene/Insert
  Gene/Insert name: Talin ABM (alt name: NM_011602.5)
  Species: M. musculus (mouse)
  Mutation: Actin Binding Module; I/LWEQ = 197 amino acids from C
  Promoter: CMV
  Tag / fusion protein: mOrange2
  Cloning method: Unknown
  Sequencing primers: 5′ CMV-F; 3′ SV40pA-R
Terms and licenses: Academic/Nonprofit Terms; Industry Terms: Not Available to Industry
Depositor comments: . Excitation = 549; Emission = 565
How to cite: mOrange2-Talin-ABM-10 was a gift from Michael Davidson (Addgene plasmid # 57972 ; http://n2t.net/addgene:57972 ; RRID:Addgene_57972)
