[The description below was written by a language model from this plasmid's Addgene catalogue record.]
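Description:
mOrange2-Talin-ABM-10 is a mammalian expression plasmid that produces a fluorescent fusion between the orange fluorescent protein mOrange2 and the actin-binding module of mouse talin. It is built on an mOrange2 backbone of about 4.75 kb (excluding the insert), is maintained at high copy number in E. coli under kanamycin selection, and carries a neomycin resistance marker that permits G418 selection of transfected mammalian cells. No feature table accompanies the record, so the origin of replication and the exact arrangement of the resistance cassette are not stated. The listed sequencing primers do imply that the expression unit sits between a CMV promoter and an SV40 polyadenylation signal.

The insert is a fragment of the mouse talin coding sequence, restricted to the I/LWEQ actin-binding module, described as the 197 amino acids at the C-terminal end of the protein. Transcription is driven by the CMV promoter, which gives strong constitutive expression in most mammalian cell lines. The record names mOrange2 as the fusion partner but does not say explicitly on which side of the talin fragment it lies. The meaning of the "10" in the name is also not explained, so tag orientation and linker length should be confirmed from the sequence.

The stated purpose is localization: because the talin I/LWEQ module binds filamentous actin, the fusion serves as a marker for this domain's distribution, and so for actin-associated structures, in fluorescence microscopy. The reported spectral properties are excitation at 549 nm and emission at 565 nm, placing it in the orange channel for use alongside green or far-red probes.
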