>Addgene plasmid #57972 | mOrange2-Talin-ABM-10 | depositor partial sequence | sequence record 89120 | insert sequence
TCAGATCCGCTAGCGCTACCGGTCGCCACCATGGTGAGCAAGGGCGAGGAGAATAACATGGCCATCATCA
AGGAGTTCATGCGCTTCAAGGTGCGCATGGAGGGCTCCGTGAACGGCCACGAGTTCGAGATCGAGGGCGA
GGGCGAGGGCCGCCCCTACGAGGGCTTTCAGACCGCTAAGCTGAAGGTGACCAAGGGTGGCCCCCTGCCC
TTCGCCTGGGACATCCTGTCCCCTCATTTCACCTACGGCTCCAAGGCCTACGTGAAGCACCCCGCCGACA
TCCCCGACTACTTCAAGCTGTCCTTCCCCGAGGGCTTCAAGTGGGAGCGCGTGATGAACTACGAGGACGG
CGGCGTGGTGACCGTGACCCAGGACTCCTCCCTGCAGGACGGCGAGTTCATCTACAAGGTGAAGCTGCGC
GGCACCAACTTCCCCTCCGACGGCCCCGTGATGCAGAAGAAGACCATGGGCTGGGAGGCCTCCTCCGAGC
GGATGTACCCCGAGGACGGTGCCCTGAAGGGCAAGATCAAGATGAGGCTGAAGCTGAAGGACGGCGGCCA
CTACACCTCCGAGGTCAAGACCACCTACAAGGCCAAGAAGCCCGTGCAGCTGCCCGGCGCCTACATCGTC
GACATCAAGTTGGACATCACCTCCCACAACGAGGACTACACCATCGTGGAACAGTACGAACGCGCCGAGG
GCCGCCACTCCACCGGCGGCATGGACGAGCTGTACAAGTCCGGACTCAGATCTCGAGCTCAAGCTTCGAT
CCTAGAAGCTGCCAAGTCCATCGCTGCAGCCACCAGTGCACTGGTAAAGGCTGCGTCAGCAGCCCAGAGG
GAGCTGGTGGCTCAAGGAAAGGTGGGCGCCATTCCAGCCAATGCACTGGATGATGGGCAGTGGTCGCAGG
GCCTCATTTCCGCTGCCCGTATGGTGGCTGCGGCCACCAACAATCTGTGTGAAGCAGCTAACGCAGCTGT
CCAGGGCCATGCTAGCCAGGAGAAACTCATTTCCTCAGCCAAGCAAGTAGCTGCCTCCACAGCTCAGCTC
CTGGTAGCTTGCAAGGTCAAAGCAGATCAGGACTCTGAGGCAATGAAACGGCTCCAGGCTGCTGGCAATG
CAGTGAAGAGGGCCTCAGATAACCTGGTAAAGGCGGCCCAGAAAGCTGCAGCCTTCGAAGACCAGGAGAA
TGAGACGGTGGTGGTGAAGGAGAAAATGGTTGGGGGCATTGCCCAGATTATCGCAGCACAGGAAGAGATG
CTTCGGAAGGAACGAGAGCTGGAAGAGGCTCGGAAAAAGCTCGCCCAGATCCGGCAGCAGCAGTACAAGT
TCTTGCCTTCAGAGCTTCGAGACGAGCACTAAGGATCCACCGGATCTAGATAACTGATCATAATCAGCC
